>Addgene plasmid #163307 | p8193 MSCV-P C-FlagHA 18E7 R84S | addgene full sequence | sequence record 320723 | Addgene NGS Result
TAATACGACTCACTATAGGGAGACCCAAGCTGGCTAGTTAAGCTATCAACAAGTTTGTACAAAAAAGTTG
GCACCATGCATGGACCTAAGGCAACATTGCAAGACATTGTATTGCATTTAGAGCCCCAAAATGAAATTCC
GGTTGACCTTCTATGTCACGAGCAATTAAGCGACTCAGAGGAAGAAAACGATGAAATAGATGGAGTTAAT
CATCAACATTTACCAGCCCGACGAGCCGAACCACAACGTCACACAATGTTGTGTATGTGTTGTAAGTGTG
AAGCCAGAATTGAGCTAGTAGTAGAAAGCTCAGCAGACGACCTTAGCGCATTCCAGCAGCTGTTTCTGAA
CACCCTGTCCTTTGTGTGTCCGTGGTGTGCATCCCAGCAGCCAACTTTCTTGTACAAAGTGGTTGATCTA
GAGGGCCCGCGGTTCGAACTCGAGGACTACAAGGACGACGATGACAAGTCGGCCGCTGGAGGATACCCCT
ACGACGTGCCCGACTACGCCTAGAATTCTACCGGGTAGGGGAGGCGCTTTTCCCAAGGCAGTCTGGAGCA
TGCGCTTTAGCAGCCCCGCTGGGCACTTGGCGCTACACAAGTGGCCTCTGGCCTCGCACACATTCCACAT
CCACCGGTAGGCGCCAACCGGCTCCGTTCTTTGGTGGCCCCTTCGCGCCACCTTCTACTCCTCCCCTAGT
CAGGAAGTTCCCCCCCGCCCCGCAGCTCGCGTCGTGCAGGACGTGACAAATGGAAGTAGCACGTCTCACT
AGTCTCGTGCAGATGGACAGCACCGCTGAGCAATGGAAGCGGGTAGGCCTTTGGGGCAGCGGCCAATAGC
AGCTTTGCTCCTTCGCTTTCTGGGCTCAGAGGCTGGGAAGGGGTGGGTCCGGGGGCGGGCTCAGGGGCGG
GCTCAGGGGCGGGGCGGGCGCCCGAAGGTCCTCCGGAGGCCCGGCATTCTGCACGCTTCAAAAGCGCACG
TCTGCCGCGCTGTTCTCCTCTTCCTCATCTCCGGGCCTTTCGACCTGCAGCCCAAGCTTACCATGACCGA
GTACAAGCCCACGGTGCGCCTCGCCACCCGCGACGACGTCCCCAGGGCCGTACGCACCCTCGCCGCCGCG
TTCGCCGACTACCCCGCCACGCGCCACACCGTCGATCCGGACCGCCACATCGAGCGGGTCACCGAGCTGC
AAGAACTCTTCCTCACGCGCGTCGGGCTCGACATCGGCAAGGTGTGGGTCGCGGACGACGGCGCCGCGGT
GGCGGTCTGGACCACGCCGGAGAGCGTCGAAGCGGGGGCGGTGTTCGCCGAGATCGGCCCGCGCATGGCC
GAGTTGAGCGGTTCCCGGCTGGCCGCGCAGCAACAGATGGAAGGCCTCCTGGCGCCGCACCGGCCCAAGG
AGCCCGCGTGGTTCCTGGCCACCGTCGGCGTCTCGCCCGACCACCAGGGCAAGGGTCTGGGCAGCGCCGT
CGTGCTCCCCGGAGTGGAGGCGGCCGAGCGCGCCGGGGTGCCCGCCTTCCTGGAGACCTCCGCGCCCCGC
AACCTCCCCTTCTACGAGCGGCTCGGCTTCACCGTCACCGCCGACGTCGAGGTGCCCGAAGGACCGCGCA
CCTGGTGCATGACCCGCAAGCCCGGTGCCTGACGCCCGCCCCACGACCCGCAGCGCCCGACCGAAAGGAG
CGCACGACCCCATGCATCGATAAAATAAAAGATTTTATTTAGTCTCCAGAAAAAGGGGGGAATGAAAGAC
CCCACCTGTAGGTTTGGCAAGCTAGCTTAAGTAACGCCATTTTGCAAGGCATGGAAAATACATAACTGAG
AATAGAGAAGTTCAGATCAAGGTTAGGAACAGAGAGACAGCAGAATATGGGCCAAACAGGATATCTGTGG
TAAGCAGTTCCTGCCCCGGCTCAGGGCCAAGAACAGATGGTCCCCAGATGCGGTCCCGCCCTCAGCAGTT
TCTAGAGAACCATCAGATGTTTCCAGGGTGCCCCAAGGACCTGAAATGACCCTGTGCCTTATTTGAACTA
ACCAATCAGTTCGCTTCTCGCTTCTGTTCGCGCGCTTCTGCTCCCCGAGCTCAATAAAAGAGCCCACAAC
CCCTCACTCGGCGCGCCAGTCCTCCGATAGACTGCGTCGCCCGGGTACCCGTGTATCCAATAAACCCTCT
TGCAGTTGCATCCGACTTGTGGTCTCGCTGTTCCTTGGGAGGGTCTCCTCTGAGTGATTGACTACCCGTC
AGCGGGGGTCTTTCATGGGTAACAGTTTCTTGAAGTTGGAGAACAACATTCTGAGGGTAGGAGTCGAATA
TTAAGTAATCCTGACTCAATTAGCCACTGTTTTGAATCCACATACTCCAATACTCCTGAAATAGTTCATT
ATGGACAGCGCAGAAAGAGCTGGGGAGAATTGTGAAATTGTTATCCGCTCACAATTCCACACAACATACG
AGCCGGAAGCATAAAGTGTAAAGCCTGGGGTGCCTAATGAGTGAGCTAACTCACATTAATTGCGTTGCGC
TCACTGCCCGCTTTCCAGTCGGGAAACCTGTCGTGCCAGCTGCATTAATGAATCGGCCAACGCGCGGGGA
GAGGCGGTTTGCGTATTGGGCGCTCTTCCGCTTCCTCGCTCACTGACTCGCTGCGCTCGGTCGTTCGGCT
GCGGCGAGCGGTATCAGCTCACTCAAAGGCGGTAATACGGTTATCCACAGAATCAGGGGATAACGCAGGA
AAGAACATGTGAGCAAAAGGCCAGCAAAAGGCCAGGAACCGTAAAAAGGCCGCGTTGCTGGCGTTTTTCC
ATAGGCTCCGCCCCCCTGACGAGCATCACAAAAATCGACGCTCAAGTCAGAGGTGGCGAAACCCGACAGG
ACTATAAAGATACCAGGCGTTTCCCCTTGGAAGCTCCCTCGTGCGCTCTCCTGTTCCGACCCTGCCGCTT
ACCGGATACCTGTCCGCCTTTCTCCCTTCGGGAAGCGTGGCGCTTTCTCATAGCTCACGCTGTAGGTATC
TCAGTTCGGTGTAGGTCGTTCGCTCCAAGCTGGGCTGTGTGCACGAACCCCCCGTTCAGCCCGACCGCTG
CGCCTTATCCGGTAACTATCGTCTTGAGTCCAACCCGGTAAGACACGACTTATCGCCACTGGCAGCAGCC
ACTGGTAACAGGATTAGCAGAGCGAGGTATGTAGGCGGTGCTACAGAGTTCTTGAAGTGGTGGCCTAACT
ACGGCTACACTAGAAGAACAGTATTTGGTATCTGCGCTCTGCTGAAGCCAGTTACCTTCGGAAAAAGAGT
TGGTAGCTCTTGATCCGGCAAACAAACCACCGCTGGTAGCGGTGGTTTTTTTGTTTGCAAGCAGCAGATT
ACGCGCAGAAAAAAAGGATCTCAAGAAGATCCTTTGATCTTTTCTACGGGGTCTGACGCTCAGTGGAACG
AAAACTCACGTTAAGGGATTTTGGTCATGAGATTATCAAAAAGGATCTTCACCTAGATCCTTTTAAATTA
AAAATGAAGTTTTAAATCAATCTAAAGTATATATGAGTAAACTTGGTCTGACAGTTACCAATGCTTAATC
AGTGAGGCACCTATCTCAGCGATCTGTCTATTTCGTTCATCCATAGTTGCCTGACTCCCCGTCGTGTAGA
TAACTACGATACGGGAGGGCTTACCATCTGGCCCCAGTGCTGCAATGATACCGCGAGACCCACGCTCACC
GGCTCCAGATTTATCAGCAATAAACCAGCCAGCCGGAAGGGCCGAGCGCAGAAGTGGTCCTGCAACTTTA
TCCGCCTCCATCCAGTCTATTAATTGTTGCCGGGAAGCTAGAGTAAGTAGTTCGCCAGTTAATAGTTTGC
GCAACGTTGTTGCCATTGCTACAGGCATCGTGGTGTCACGCTCGTCGTTTGGTATGGCTTCATTCAGCTC
CGGTTCCCAACGATCAAGGCGAGTTACATGATCCCCCATGTTGTGCAAAAAAGCGGTTAGCTCCTTCGGT
CCTCCGATCGTTGTCAGAAGTAAGTTGGCCGCAGTGTTATCACTCATGGTTATGGCAGCACTGCATAATT
CTCTTACTGTCATGCCATCCGTAAGATGCTTTTCTGTGACTGGTGAGTACTCAACCAAGTCATTCTGAGA
ATAGTGTATGCGGCGACCGAGTTGCTCTTGCCCGGCGTCAATACGGGATAATACCGCGCCACATAGCAGA
ACTTTAAAAGTGCTCATCATTGGAAAACGTTCTTCGGGGCGAAAACTCTCAAGGATCTTACCGCTGTTGA
GATCCAGTTCGATGTAACCCACTCGTGCACCCAACTGATCTTCAGCATCTTTTACTTTCACCAGCGTTTC
TGGGTGAGCAAAAACAGGAAGGCAAAATGCCGCAAAAAAGGGAATAAGGGCGACACGGAAATGTTGAATA
CTCATACTCTTCCTTTTTCAATATTATTGAAGCATTTATCAGGGTTATTGTCTCATGAGCGGATACATAT
TTGAATGTATTTAGAAAAATAAACAAATAGGGGTTCCGCGCACATTTCCCCGAAAAGTGCCACCTGACGT
CTAAGAAACCATTATTATCATGACATTAACCTATAAAAATAGGCGTATCACGAGGCCCTTTCGTCTCGCG
CGTTTCGGTGATGACGGTGAAAACCTCTGACACATGCAGCTCCCGGAGACGGTCACAGCTTGTCTGTAAG
CGGATGCCGGGAGCAGACAAGCCCGTCAGGGCGCGTCAGCGGGTGTTGGCGGGTGTCGGGGCTGGCTTAA
CTATGCGGCATCAGAGCAGATTGTACTGAGAGTGCACCATATGCGGTGTGAAATACCGCACAGATGCGTA
AGGAGAAAATACCGCATCAGGCGCCATTCGCCATTCAGGCTGCGCAACTGTTGGGAAGGGCGATCGGTGC
GGGCCTCTTCGCTATTACGCCAGCTGGCGAAAGGGGGATGTGCTGCAAGGCGATTAAGTTGGGTAACGCC
AGGGTTTTCCCAGTCACGACGTTGTAAAACGACGGCGCAAGGAATGGTGCATGCAAGGAGATGGCGCCCA
ACAGTCCCCCGGCCACGGGGCCTGCCACCATACCCACGCCGAAACAAGCGCTCATGAGCCCGAAGTGGCG
AGCCCGATCTTCCCCATCGGTGATGTCGGCGATATAGGCGCCAGCAACCGCACCTGTGGCGCCGGTGATG
CCGGCCACGATGCGTCCGGCGTAGAGGCGATTAGTCCAATTTGTTAAAGACAGGATATCAGTGGTCCAGG
CTCTAGTTTTGACTCAACAATATCACCAGCTGAAGCCTATAGAGTACGAGCCATAGATAAAATAAAAGAT
TTTATTTAGTCTCCAGAAAAAGGGGGGAATGAAAGACCCCACCTGTAGGTTTGGCAAGCTAGCTTAAGTA
ACGCCATTTTGCAAGGCATGGAAAATACATAACTGAGAATAGAGAAGTTCAGATCAAGGTTAGGAACAGA
GAGACAGCAGAATATGGGCCAAACAGGATATCTGTGGTAAGCAGTTCCTGCCCCGGCTCAGGGCCAAGAA
CAGATGGTCCCCAGATGCGGTCCCGCCCTCAGCAGTTTCTAGAGAACCATCAGATGTTTCCAGGGTGCCC
CAAGGACCTGAAATGACCCTGTGCCTTATTTGAACTAACCAATCAGTTCGCTTCTCGCTTCTGTTCGCGC
GCTTCTGCTCCCCGAGCTCAATAAAAGAGCCCACAACCCCTCACTCGGCGCGCCAGTCCTCCGATAGACT
GCGTCGCCCGGGTACCCGTATTCCCAATAAAGCCTCTTGCTGTTTGCATCCGAATCGTGGACTCGCTGAT
CCTTGGGAGGGTCTCCTCAGATTGATTGACTGCCCACCTCGGGGGTCTTTCATTTGGAGGTTCCACCGAG
ATTTGGAGACCCCTGCCCAGGGACCACCGACCCCCCCGCCGGGAGGTAAGCTGGCCAGCGGTCGTTTCGT
GTCTGTCTCTGTCTTTGTGCGTGTTTGTGCCGGCATCTAATGTTTGCGCCTGCGTCTGTACTAGTTAGCT
AACTAGCTCTGTATCTGGCGGACCCGTGGTGGAACTGACGAGTTCTGAACACCCGGCCGCAACCCTGGGA
GACGTCCCAGGGACTTTGGGGGCCGTTTTTGTGGCCCGACCTGAGGAAGGGAGTCGATGTGGAATCCGAC
CCCGTCAGGATATGTGGTTCTGGTAGGAGACGAGAACCTAAAACAGTTCCCGCCTCCGTCTGAATTTTTG
CTTTCGGTTTGGAACCGAAGCCGCGCGTCTTGTCTGCTGCAGCGCTGCAGCATCGTTCTGTGTTGTCTCT
GTCTGACTGTGTTTCTGTATTTGTCTGAAAATTAGGGCCAGACTGTTACCACTCCCTTAAGTTTGACCTT
AGGTCACTGGAAAGATGTCGAGCGGATCGCTCACAACCAGTCGGTAGATGTCAAGAAGAGACGTTGGGTT
ACCTTCTGCTCTGCAGAATGGCCAACCTTTAACGTCGGATGGCCGCGAGACGGCACCTTTAACCGAGACC
TCATCACCCAGGTTAAGATCAAGGTCTTTTCACCTGGCCCGCATGGACACCCAGACCAGGTCCCCTACAT
CGTGACCTGGGAAGCCTTGGCTTTTGACCCCCCTCCCTGGGTCAAGCCCTTTGTACACCCTAAGCCTCCG
CCTCCTCTTCCTCCATCCGCCCCGTCTCTCCCCCTTGAACCTCCTCGTTCGACCCCGCCTCGATCCTCCC
TTTATCCAGCCCTCACTCCTTCTCTAGGCGCCGGAATTAGATC
Features (pLannotate 1.2.2; 23 found; start..end, strand, type, name):
      1..19      +  promoter       T7 promoter: promoter for bacteriophage T7 RNA polymerase
     50..67      +  protein_bind   attB1 (fragment): mutant version of attB; core recombination site for the Gateway® BP reaction BP Clonase™
     76..390     +  CDS            E7: VE7_HPV18 - Experimental evidence at protein level: Swiss-Prot protein existence level 1. Plays a role in viral genome replication by driving entry of quiescent cells into the cell cycle. Stimulation of progression from G1 to S phase allows the virus to efficiently use the cellular DNA replicating machinery to achieve viral genome replication. E7 protein has both transforming and trans-activating activities. Induces the disassembly of the E2F1 transcription factor from RB1, with subsequent transcriptional activation of E2F1-regulated S-phase genes. Interferes with host histone deacetylation me
    395..412     -  protein_bind   attB2 (fragment): mutant version of attB; core recombination site for the Gateway® BP reaction BP Clonase™
    448..468     +  CDS            FLAG (fragment): FLAG® epitope tag, followed by an enterokinase cleavage site
    523..1022    +  promoter       PGK promoter: mouse phosphoglycerate kinase 1 promoter
   1043..1642    +  CDS            PuroR: puromycin N-acetyltransferase; pac from Streptomyces alboniger; confers resistance to puromycin
   1742..2256    +  LTR            3' LTR: 3' long terminal repeat from murine embryonic stem cell virus
   2418..2434    -  protein_bind   lac operator: The lac repressor binds to the lac operator to inhibit transcription in E. coli. This inhibition can be relieved by adding lactose or isopropyl-β-D-thiogalactopyranoside (IPTG). lac repressor encoded by lacI
   2442..2472    -  promoter       lac promoter: promoter for the E. coli lac operon
   2487..2508    -  protein_bind   CAP binding site: CAP binding activates transcription in the presence of cAMP. E. coli catabolite activator protein
   2521..2613    -  CDS            lacI (fragment): lac repressor; lacI; The lac repressor binds to the lac operator to inhibit transcription in E. coli. This inhibition can be relieved by adding lactose or isopropyl-β-D-thiogalactopyranoside (IPTG).
   2796..3384    -  rep_origin     ori: high-copy-number ColE1/pMB1/pBR322/pUC origin of replication
   3555..4415    -  CDS            AmpR: β-lactamase; bla; confers resistance to ampicillin, carbenicillin, and related antibiotics
   4416..4520    -  promoter       AmpR promoter: bla
   4615..4650    +  CDS            rop (fragment): Rop protein, which maintains plasmids at low copy number; rop
   4752..4851    +  misc_feature   bom (fragment): basis of mobility region from pBR322
   4857..5006    -  CDS            lacZα (fragment): LacZα fragment of β-galactosidase; lacZ fragment
   5006..5207    -  CDS            TcR (fragment): tetracycline efflux protein; tet; confers resistance to tetracycline
   5208..5306    +  CDS            env (fragment): murine leukemia virus gPr80 envelope polyprotein precursor; env; proteolytically cleaved into gp70SU and p15TM subunits
   5348..5864    +  LTR            5' LTR: 5' long terminal repeat from murine embryonic stem cell virus
   5928..6269    +  misc_feature   MESV Ψ: packaging signal of murine embryonic stem cell virus
   6336..6752    +  CDS            gag (truncated): truncated Moloney murine leukemia virus (MMLV) gag gene lacking the start codon
