[The description below was written by a language model from this plasmid's Addgene catalogue record and pLannotate feature annotations shown in this document.]
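Description:
p8193 MSCV-P C-FlagHA 18E7 R84S is a gammaretroviral expression vector built on the MSCV (murine stem cell virus) backbone for stable delivery of a mutant human papillomavirus type 18 E7 oncoprotein into mammalian cells. In bacteria it is maintained as a high-copy plasmid through a ColE1/pUC-type origin and selected with ampicillin via the β-lactamase gene. Several short fragments of lacI, lacZα, rop, bom, the tetracycline resistance gene and MLV env are also annotated, and these appear to be non-functional remnants of earlier cloning vectors.

The proviral region is bounded by MESV-derived 5' and 3' LTRs. Downstream of the 5' LTR lie the Ψ packaging signal and a truncated gag segment lacking its start codon, which together promote efficient encapsidation of the vector RNA when the viral proteins are supplied in trans by a packaging system. The 5' LTR serves as the promoter for the 315 bp E7 open reading frame, which carries the R84S substitution and was introduced by Gateway recombination, leaving attB1 and attB2 sites on either side. The record lists a C-terminal Flag-HA tandem tag. The feature table detects only a FLAG fragment downstream of attB2 and does not annotate the HA portion. A short T7 promoter sits just upstream of the insert. A separate mouse PGK promoter drives puromycin N-acetyltransferase, allowing selection of transduced cells.

The construct expresses epitope-tagged HPV18 E7 R84S. The associated publication concerns a conserved C-terminal E7 residue that mediates PTPN14 binding and repression of epithelial differentiation, so this mutant likely serves for comparison with wild-type E7 in such studies.
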