Addgene plasmid #163307: p8193 MSCV-P C-FlagHA 18E7 R84S
Purpose: Expresses HPV18 E7 R84S
Depositing lab: Elizabeth White. Depositing organization: University of Pennsylvania. Publication: A Conserved Amino Acid in the C Terminus of Human Papillomavirus E7 Mediates Binding to PTPN14 and Repression of Epithelial Differentiation. Hatterschide J, Brantly AC, Grace M, Munger K, White EA. J Virol. 2020 Aug 17;94(17). pii: JVI.01024-20. doi: 10.1128/JVI.01024-20. Print 2020 Aug 17. PubMed 32581101.
Backbone
  Vector backbone: MSCV
  Vector type: Retroviral
  Selectable markers: Puromycin
Growth in bacteria
  Bacterial resistance: Ampicillin, 100 μg/mL
  Growth temperature: 37°C
  Growth strain: NEB Stable
  Copy number: High Copy
Gene/Insert
  Gene/Insert name: HPV18 E7 R84S
  Species: Human papillomavirus type 18
  Insert size (bp): 315
  Mutation: R84S
  Promoter: MSCV LTR
  Tag / fusion protein: FlagHA (C terminal on insert)
  Cloning method: Gateway Cloning
  Sequencing primers: 5′ pLXSN
Terms and licenses: Academic/Nonprofit Terms; Industry Terms: Not Available to Industry
How to cite: p8193 MSCV-P C-FlagHA 18E7 R84S was a gift from Elizabeth White (Addgene plasmid # 163307 ; http://n2t.net/addgene:163307 ; RRID:Addgene_163307)
