>Addgene plasmid #163307 | p8193 MSCV-P C-FlagHA 18E7 R84S | depositor partial sequence | sequence record 316524 | Result from sequencing of insert
CCSKTATCTCCTTTATCAGCCTCACTCCTTCTCTAGGCGCCGGAATTAGATCTAATACGACTCACTATAG
GGAGACCCAAGCTGGCTAGTTAAGCTATCAACAAGTTTGTACAAAAAAGTTGGCACCATGCATGGACCTA
AGGCAACATTGCAAGACATTGTATTGCATTTAGAGCCCCAAAATGAAATTCCGGTTGACCTTCTATGTCA
CGAGCAATTAAGCGACTCAGAGGAAGAAAACGATGAAATAGATGGAGTTAATCATCAACATTTACCAGCC
CGACGAGCCGAACCACAACGTCACACAATGTTGTGTATGTGTTGTAAGTGTGAAGCCAGAATTGAGCTAG
TAGTAGAAAGCTCAGCAGACGACCTTAGCGCATTCCAGCAGCTGTTTCTGAACACCCTGTCCTTTGTGTG
TCCGTGGTGTGCATCCCAGCAGCCAACTTTCTTGTACAAAGTGGTTGATCTAGAGGGCCCGCGGTTCGAA
CTCGAGGACTACAAGGACGACGATGACAAGTCGGCCGCTGGAGGATACCCCTACGACGTGCCCGACTACG
CCTAGAATTCTACCGGGTAGGGGAGGCGCTTTTCCCAAGGCAGTCTGGAGCATGCGCTTTAGCAGCCCCG
CTGGGCACTTGGCGCTACACAAGTGGCCTCTGGCCTCGCACACATTCCACATCCACCGGTAGGCGCCAAC
CGGCTCCGTTCTTTGGTGGCCCCTTCGCGCCACCTTCTACTCCTCCCCTAGTCAGGAAGTTCCCCCCCGC
CCCGCAGCTCGCGTCGTGCAGGACGTGACAAATGGAAGTAGCACGTCTCACTAGTCTCGTGCAGATGGAC
AGCACCGCTGAGCAATGGAAGCGGGTAGGCCTTTGGGGCAGCGGCCAATAGCAGCTTTGCTCCTTCGCTT
TCTGGGCTCAGAGGCTGGGAAGGGGTGGGTCCGGGGGCGGGCTCACGGGCGGGCTCACGGGCGGGGCGGG
CGCCCGAAGTCCTCCGGAGGCCCGGCATTCTGCACGCTTCAAAAGCGCACGTCTGCCGCGCTGTCTCTCT
TCTCATCTCCGGACCGTTCGACTGCAGCCAAGCCTTACCATGGACCGGAGATTAMAAGGTCAG
